# Supplementary material for: Individual long non-coding RNAs have no overt functions in zebrafish embryogenesis, viability and fertility
Source: eLife. 2019 Jan 8;8:e40815. doi: 10.7554/eLife.40815 (PMC6347452; doi:10.7554/eLife.40815)
Supplement: Supplementary file 1. [file elife-40815-supp1.zip › Supplemantary file 1/pCS2-squint-mutant transcript.ape]

LOCUS       pCS2_squint_non_        4577 bp ds-DNA     circular     14-JUL-2018
DEFINITION  .
ACCESSION   
VERSION     
SOURCE      .
  ORGANISM  .
COMMENT     Squint-sfGFP from 1 to 6019
COMMENT     
COMMENT     ApEinfo:methylated:0
FEATURES             Location/Qualifiers
     misc_feature    94..99
                     /locus_tag="EcoRI"
                     /label="EcoRI"
                     /ApEinfo_label="EcoRI"
                     /ApEinfo_fwdcolor="#cccccc"
                     /ApEinfo_revcolor="#cccccc"
                     /ApEinfo_graphicformat="arrow_data {{0 1 2 0 0 -1} {} 0}
                     width 5 offset 0"
     misc_feature    680..713
                     /locus_tag="LoxN"
                     /label="LoxN"
                     /ApEinfo_label="LoxN"
                     /ApEinfo_fwdcolor="#ff0000"
                     /ApEinfo_revcolor="green"
                     /ApEinfo_graphicformat="arrow_data {{0 1 2 0 0 -1} {} 0}
                     width 5 offset 0"
     misc_feature    79..84
                     /locus_tag="BamHI"
                     /label="BamHI"
                     /ApEinfo_label="BamHI"
                     /ApEinfo_fwdcolor="#cccccc"
                     /ApEinfo_revcolor="#cccccc"
                     /ApEinfo_graphicformat="arrow_data {{0 1 2 0 0 -1} {} 0}
                     width 5 offset 0"
     misc_feature    827..834
                     /locus_tag="Not1"
                     /label="Not1"
                     /ApEinfo_label="Not1"
                     /ApEinfo_fwdcolor="#cccccc"
                     /ApEinfo_revcolor="green"
                     /ApEinfo_graphicformat="arrow_data {{0 1 2 0 0 -1} {} 0}
                     width 5 offset 0"
     misc_feature    86..91
                     /locus_tag="ClaI"
                     /label="ClaI"
                     /ApEinfo_label="ClaI"
                     /ApEinfo_fwdcolor="#cccccc"
                     /ApEinfo_revcolor="#cccccc"
                     /ApEinfo_graphicformat="arrow_data {{0 1 2 0 0 -1} {} 0}
                     width 5 offset 0"
     misc_feature    218..251
                     /locus_tag="loxP"
                     /label="loxP"
                     /ApEinfo_label="loxP"
                     /ApEinfo_fwdcolor="#ff0000"
                     /ApEinfo_revcolor="green"
                     /ApEinfo_graphicformat="arrow_data {{0 1 2 0 0 -1} {} 0}
                     width 5 offset 0"
     misc_feature    35..53
                     /locus_tag="Sp6 promoter"
                     /label="Sp6 promoter"
                     /ApEinfo_label="Sp6 promoter"
                     /ApEinfo_fwdcolor="#008080"
                     /ApEinfo_revcolor="#008080"
                     /ApEinfo_graphicformat="arrow_data {{0 1 2 0 0 -1} {} 0}
                     width 5 offset 0"
     misc_feature    875..892
                     /locus_tag="T3 promoter"
                     /label="T3 promoter"
                     /ApEinfo_label="T3 promoter"
                     /ApEinfo_fwdcolor="#800080"
                     /ApEinfo_revcolor="#800080"
                     /ApEinfo_graphicformat="arrow_data {{0 1 2 0 0 -1} {} 0}
                     width 5 offset 0"
     misc_feature    107..112
                     /locus_tag="XhoI"
                     /label="XhoI"
                     /ApEinfo_label="XhoI"
                     /ApEinfo_fwdcolor="#cccccc"
                     /ApEinfo_revcolor="#cccccc"
                     /ApEinfo_graphicformat="arrow_data {{0 1 2 0 0 -1} {} 0}
                     width 5 offset 0"
     misc_feature    280..602
                     /locus_tag="exon1"
                     /label="exon1"
                     /ApEinfo_label="exon1"
                     /ApEinfo_fwdcolor="#4cffa1"
                     /ApEinfo_revcolor="#4cffa1"
                     /ApEinfo_graphicformat="arrow_data {{0 1 2 0 0 -1} {} 0}
                     width 5 offset 0"
     misc_feature    323..325
                     /locus_tag="START"
                     /label="START"
                     /ApEinfo_label="START"
                     /ApEinfo_fwdcolor="#ff0066"
                     /ApEinfo_revcolor="#ff0066"
                     /ApEinfo_graphicformat="arrow_data {{0 1 2 0 0 -1} {} 0}
                     width 5 offset 0"
     misc_feature    670..679
                     /locus_tag="3'UTR seq"
                     /label="3'UTR seq"
                     /ApEinfo_label="3'UTR seq"
                     /ApEinfo_fwdcolor="cyan"
                     /ApEinfo_revcolor="green"
                     /ApEinfo_graphicformat="arrow_data {{0 1 2 0 0 -1} {} 0}
                     width 5 offset 0"
     misc_feature    603..669
                     /locus_tag="Exon2 seq-in"
                     /label="Exon2 seq-in"
                     /ApEinfo_label="Exon2 seq-in"
                     /ApEinfo_fwdcolor="#ff8000"
                     /ApEinfo_revcolor="green"
                     /ApEinfo_graphicformat="arrow_data {{0 1 2 0 0 -1} {} 0}
                     width 5 offset 0"
     misc_feature    113..217
                     /locus_tag="Exon1"
                     /label="Exon1"
                     /ApEinfo_label="Exon1"
                     /ApEinfo_fwdcolor="#45ff90"
                     /ApEinfo_revcolor="green"
                     /ApEinfo_graphicformat="arrow_data {{0 1 2 0 0 -1} {} 0}
                     width 5 offset 0"
     misc_feature    252..279
                     /locus_tag="Exon1(1)"
                     /label="Exon1(1)"
                     /ApEinfo_label="Exon1"
                     /ApEinfo_fwdcolor="#45ff90"
                     /ApEinfo_revcolor="green"
                     /ApEinfo_graphicformat="arrow_data {{0 1 2 0 0 -1} {} 0}
                     width 5 offset 0"
     misc_feature    107..112
                     /locus_tag="New Feature"
                     /label="New Feature"
                     /ApEinfo_label="New Feature"
                     /ApEinfo_fwdcolor="#ff8000"
                     /ApEinfo_revcolor="#00ff00"
                     /ApEinfo_graphicformat="arrow_data {{0 1 2 0 0 -1} {} 0}
                     width 5 offset 0"
     misc_feature    827..834
                     /locus_tag="New Feature(1)"
                     /label="New Feature(1)"
                     /ApEinfo_label="New Feature"
                     /ApEinfo_fwdcolor="#ff8000"
                     /ApEinfo_revcolor="green"
                     /ApEinfo_graphicformat="arrow_data {{0 1 2 0 0 -1} {} 0}
                     width 5 offset 0"
ORIGIN
        1 CGCCATTCTG CCTGGGGACG TCGGAGCAAG CTTGATTTAG GTGACACTAT AGAATACAAG
       61 CTACTTGTTC TTTTTGCAGG ATCCCATCGA TTCGAATTCA AGGCCTCTCG AGGCCACTTC
      121 AAAGACCCAA AACGACCTCA CTGACCATCA AAAGACTGCA AGTTTCTATA AGTGAACTTA
      181 GATGACCGGC CAGCACTCAT GACATTCACT TTCCAGAATA ACTTCGTATA GCATACATTA
      241 TACGAAGTTA TGGACGGTGT AAGAGAAAGA GCTCAGAGAC TTTATTTCAA TAACTGCGTG
      301 TGGATTATTA CCTTGATTTG ACATGTTTTC CTGCGGGCTC CTGAGCGTAG TTTTGGCCCT
      361 CGCGGTCGGC CTGGTGAGCT GCACGGGAAA CCTTGCTGGA TTTCAAGAGA CCCTCAGGAA
      421 TAAAATGCGA GCAGCTGGCA GAAACGGCGG AGGTCGGGCA GGTCACGGCC GACATCTGAC
      481 CAGATATCCG CTGTATATGA TGCACCTCTA CCGGACACTT CTGACTGGAG ACGAAAAACA
      541 TTTCAGCCAT GAGAATCCAA CTCTTTACGA GTCTGACTCC GTCTTGAGCC TCGTCGCTAA
      601 AAGTTGTCAT CAGGTTGGTG ACAAATTCGC AGTGACATTT GACATGTCCT CCATATCAGC
      661 AAGCGATGAG TTTCCTGCAA TAACTTCGTA TAGTATACCT TATACGAAGT TATCTGAGGC
      721 ACCTGGataa cttgatgcta ttattgaaag ctttgcgtgt ttgccttatc tgtaaatagt
      781 agagtatgta aattaccaaa tgtaataaaa tgttttcata atgtttGCGG CCGCGGCGCC
      841 AATGCATTGG GCCCGGTACC CAGCTTTTGT TCCCTTTAGT GAGGGTTAAT TGCGCGCTTG
      901 GCGTAATCAT GGTCATAGCT GTTTCCTGTG TGAAATTGTT ATCCGCTCAC AATTCCACAC
      961 AACATACGAG CCGGAAGCAT AAAGTGTAAA GCCTGGGGTG CCTAATGAGT GAGCTAACTC
     1021 ACATTAATTG CGTTGCGCTC ACTGCCCGCT TTCCAGTCGG GAAACCTGTC GTGCCAGCTG
     1081 CATTAATGAA TCGGCCAACG CGCGGGGAGA GGCGGTTTGC GTATTGGGCG CTCTTCCGCT
     1141 TCCTCGCTCA CTGACTCGCT GCGCTCGGTC GTTCGGCTGC GGCGAGCGGT ATCAGCTCAC
     1201 TCAAAGGCGG TAATACGGTT ATCCACAGAA TCAGGGGATA ACGCAGGAAA GAACATGTGA
     1261 GCAAAAGGCC AGCAAAAGGC CAGGAACCGT AAAAAGGCCG CGTTGCTGGC GTTTTTCCAT
     1321 AGGCTCCGCC CCCCTGACGA GCATCACAAA AATCGACGCT CAAGTCAGAG GTGGCGAAAC
     1381 CCGACAGGAC TATAAAGATA CCAGGCGTTT CCCCCTGGAA GCTCCCTCGT GCGCTCTCCT
     1441 GTTCCGACCC TGCCGCTTAC CGGATACCTG TCCGCCTTTC TCCCTTCGGG AAGCGTGGCG
     1501 CTTTCTCATA GCTCACGCTG TAGGTATCTC AGTTCGGTGT AGGTCGTTCG CTCCAAGCTG
     1561 GGCTGTGTGC ACGAACCCCC CGTTCAGCCC GACCGCTGCG CCTTATCCGG TAACTATCGT
     1621 CTTGAGTCCA ACCCGGTAAG ACACGACTTA TCGCCACTGG CAGCAGCCAC TGGTAACAGG
     1681 ATTAGCAGAG CGAGGTATGT AGGCGGTGCT ACAGAGTTCT TGAAGTGGTG GCCTAACTAC
     1741 GGCTACACTA GAAGGACAGT ATTTGGTATC TGCGCTCTGC TGAAGCCAGT TACCTTCGGA
     1801 AAAAGAGTTG GTAGCTCTTG ATCCGGCAAA CAAACCACCG CTGGTAGCGG TGGTTTTTTT
     1861 GTTTGCAAGC AGCAGATTAC GCGCAGAAAA AAAGGATCTC AAGAAGATCC TTTGATCTTT
     1921 TCTACGGGGT CTGACGCTCA GTGGAACGAA AACTCACGTT AAGGGATTTT GGTCATGAGA
     1981 TTATCAAAAA GGATCTTCAC CTAGATCCTT TTAAATTAAA AATGAAGTTT TAAATCAATC
     2041 TAAAGTATAT ATGAGTAAAC TTGGTCTGAC AGTTACCAAT GCTTAATCAG TGAGGCACCT
     2101 ATCTCAGCGA TCTGTCTATT TCGTTCATCC ATAGTTGCCT GACTCCCCGT CGTGTAGATA
     2161 ACTACGATAC GGGAGGGCTT ACCATCTGGC CCCAGTGCTG CAATGATACC GCGAGACCCA
     2221 CGCTCACCGG CTCCAGATTT ATCAGCAATA AACCAGCCAG CCGGAAGGGC CGAGCGCAGA
     2281 AGTGGTCCTG CAACTTTATC CGCCTCCATC CAGTCTATTA ATTGTTGCCG GGAAGCTAGA
     2341 GTAAGTAGTT CGCCAGTTAA TAGTTTGCGC AACGTTGTTG CCATTGCTAC AGGCATCGTG
     2401 GTGTCACGCT CGTCGTTTGG TATGGCTTCA TTCAGCTCCG GTTCCCAACG ATCAAGGCGA
     2461 GTTACATGAT CCCCCATGTT GTGCAAAAAA GCGGTTAGCT CCTTCGGTCC TCCGATCGTT
     2521 GTCAGAAGTA AGTTGGCCGC AGTGTTATCA CTCATGGTTA TGGCAGCACT GCATAATTCT
     2581 CTTACTGTCA TGCCATCCGT AAGATGCTTT TCTGTGACTG GTGAGTACTC AACCAAGTCA
     2641 TTCTGAGAAT AGTGTATGCG GCGACCGAGT TGCTCTTGCC CGGCGTCAAT ACGGGATAAT
     2701 ACCGCGCCAC ATAGCAGAAC TTTAAAAGTG CTCATCATTG GAAAACGTTC TTCGGGGCGA
     2761 AAACTCTCAA GGATCTTACC GCTGTTGAGA TCCAGTTCGA TGTAACCCAC TCGTGCACCC
     2821 AACTGATCTT CAGCATCTTT TACTTTCACC AGCGTTTCTG GGTGAGCAAA AACAGGAAGG
     2881 CAAAATGCCG CAAAAAAGGG AATAAGGGCG ACACGGAAAT GTTGAATACT CATACTCTTC
     2941 CTTTTTCAAT ATTATTGAAG CATTTATCAG GGTTATTGTC TCATGAGCGG ATACATATTT
     3001 GAATGTATTT AGAAAAATAA ACAAATAGGG GTTCCGCGCA CATTTCCCCG AAAAGTGCCA
     3061 CCTAAATTGT AAGCGTTAAT ATTTTGTTAA AATTCGCGTT AAATTTTTGT TAAATCAGCT
     3121 CATTTTTTAA CCAATAGGCC GAAATCGGCA AAATCCCTTA TAAATCAAAA GAATAGACCG
     3181 AGATAGGGTN NNNNNNNNNN NNNNNNNNNN NNNNNNNNNN NNNNNNAAAG AACGTGGACT
     3241 CCAACGTCAA AGGNNNNNNN NNNNNNNNNN NNNNNNNNNN NNNNNNNNNN NNNNNNNNNN
     3301 NNTNNNNNNN NNNNNNNNNN NNNNNNNNNN NNNNNNNNNN NNNNNNNNNN NNNNNNNNNN
     3361 NNNNNNNNNN NNNNNNNNNN NNNNNNNNNN NNNNGNNNNN NNNNNNNNNN NNNNNNNNNN
     3421 NNNNNNNNNN NNNNNNNNNN NNNNNNNNNN NNNNNNNNNN NNNNNNNNNN NNNNNNNNNN
     3481 NNNNNNNNNN NNNNNNNNNN NNNNNNNNNN NNNNNNNNNC CCATTCGCCA TTCAGGCTGC
     3541 GCAACTGTTG GGAAGGGCGA TCGGTGCGGG CCTCTTCGCT ATTACGCCAG TCGACCATAG
     3601 CCAATTCAAT ATGGCGTATA TGGACTCATG CCAATTCAAT ATGGTGGATC TGGACCTGTG
     3661 CCAATTCAAT ATGGCGTATA TGGACTCGTG CCAATTCAAT ATGGTGGATC TGGACCCCAG
     3721 CCAATTCAAT ATGGCGGACT TGGCACCATG CCAATTCAAT ATGGCGGACT TGGCACTGTG
     3781 CCAACTGGGG AGGGGTCTAC TTGGCACGGT GCCAAGTTTG AGGAGGGGTC TTGGCCCTGT
     3841 GCCAAGTCCG CCATATTGAA TTGGCATGGT GCCAATAATG GCGGCCATAT TGGCTATATG
     3901 CCAGGATCAA TATATAGGCA ATATCCAATA TGGCCCTATG CCAATATGGC TATTGGCCAG
     3961 GTTCAATACT ATGTATTGGC CCTATGCCAT ATAGTATTCC ATATATGGGT TTTCCTATTG
     4021 ACGTAGATAG CCCCTCCCAA TGGGCGGTCC CATATACCAT ATATGGGGCT TCCTAATACC
     4081 GCCCATAGCC ACTCCCCCAT TGACGTCAAT GGTCTCTATA TATGGTCTTT CCTATTGACG
     4141 TCATATGGGC GGTCCTATTG ACGTATATGG CGCCTCCCCC ATTGACGTCA ATTACGGTAA
     4201 ATGGCCCGCC TGGCTCAATG CCCATTGACG TCAATAGGAC CACCCACCAT TGACGTCAAT
     4261 GGGATGGCTC ATTGCCCATT CATATCCGTT CTCACGCCCC CTATTGACGT CAATGACGGT
     4321 AAATGGCCCA CTTGGCAGTA CATCAATATC TATTAATAGT AACTTGGCAA GTACATTACT
     4381 ATTGGAAGGA CGCCAGGGTA CATTGGCAGT ACTCCCATTG ACGTCAATGG CGGTAAATGG
     4441 CCCGCGATGG CTGCCAAGTA CATCCCCATT GACGTCAATG GGGAGGGGCA ATGACGCAAA
     4501 TGGGCGTTCC ATTGACGTAA ATGGGCGGTA GGCGTGCCTA ATGGGAGGTC TATATAAGCA
     4561 ATGCTCGTTT AGGGAAC    
//
