# Supplementary material for: Individual long non-coding RNAs have no overt functions in zebrafish embryogenesis, viability and fertility
Source: eLife. 2019 Jan 8;8:e40815. doi: 10.7554/eLife.40815 (PMC6347452; doi:10.7554/eLife.40815)
Supplement: Supplementary file 1. [file elife-40815-supp1.zip › Supplemantary file 1/pCS2-squint-non protein coding.ape]

LOCUS       pCS2_squint_WT          5333 bp ds-DNA     circular     14-JUL-2018
DEFINITION  .
ACCESSION   
VERSION     
SOURCE      .
  ORGANISM  .
COMMENT     Squint-sfGFP from 1 to 6019
COMMENT     
COMMENT     ApEinfo:methylated:0
FEATURES             Location/Qualifiers
     misc_feature    94..99
                     /locus_tag="EcoRI"
                     /label="EcoRI"
                     /ApEinfo_label="EcoRI"
                     /ApEinfo_fwdcolor="#cccccc"
                     /ApEinfo_revcolor="#cccccc"
                     /ApEinfo_graphicformat="arrow_data {{0 1 2 0 0 -1} {} 0}
                     width 5 offset 0"
     misc_feature    1583..1590
                     /locus_tag="Not1"
                     /label="Not1"
                     /ApEinfo_label="Not1"
                     /ApEinfo_fwdcolor="#cccccc"
                     /ApEinfo_revcolor="green"
                     /ApEinfo_graphicformat="arrow_data {{0 1 2 0 0 -1} {} 0}
                     width 5 offset 0"
     misc_feature    79..84
                     /locus_tag="BamHI"
                     /label="BamHI"
                     /ApEinfo_label="BamHI"
                     /ApEinfo_fwdcolor="#cccccc"
                     /ApEinfo_revcolor="#cccccc"
                     /ApEinfo_graphicformat="arrow_data {{0 1 2 0 0 -1} {} 0}
                     width 5 offset 0"
     misc_feature    161..163
                     /locus_tag="squint cDNA"
                     /label="squint cDNA"
                     /ApEinfo_label="squint cDNA"
                     /ApEinfo_fwdcolor="cyan"
                     /ApEinfo_revcolor="green"
                     /ApEinfo_graphicformat="arrow_data {{0 1 2 0 0 -1} {} 0}
                     width 5 offset 0"
     misc_feature    86..91
                     /locus_tag="ClaI"
                     /label="ClaI"
                     /ApEinfo_label="ClaI"
                     /ApEinfo_fwdcolor="#cccccc"
                     /ApEinfo_revcolor="#cccccc"
                     /ApEinfo_graphicformat="arrow_data {{0 1 2 0 0 -1} {} 0}
                     width 5 offset 0"
     misc_feature    164..164
                     /locus_tag="Added"
                     /label="Added"
                     /ApEinfo_label="Added"
                     /ApEinfo_fwdcolor="#ff0000"
                     /ApEinfo_revcolor="green"
                     /ApEinfo_graphicformat="arrow_data {{0 1 2 0 0 -1} {} 0}
                     width 5 offset 0"
     misc_feature    35..53
                     /locus_tag="Sp6 promoter"
                     /label="Sp6 promoter"
                     /ApEinfo_label="Sp6 promoter"
                     /ApEinfo_fwdcolor="#008080"
                     /ApEinfo_revcolor="#008080"
                     /ApEinfo_graphicformat="arrow_data {{0 1 2 0 0 -1} {} 0}
                     width 5 offset 0"
     misc_feature    489..489
                     /locus_tag="Added(1)"
                     /label="Added(1)"
                     /ApEinfo_label="Added"
                     /ApEinfo_fwdcolor="#ff0000"
                     /ApEinfo_revcolor="green"
                     /ApEinfo_graphicformat="arrow_data {{0 1 2 0 0 -1} {} 0}
                     width 5 offset 0"
     misc_feature    1631..1648
                     /locus_tag="T3 promoter"
                     /label="T3 promoter"
                     /ApEinfo_label="T3 promoter"
                     /ApEinfo_fwdcolor="#800080"
                     /ApEinfo_revcolor="#800080"
                     /ApEinfo_graphicformat="arrow_data {{0 1 2 0 0 -1} {} 0}
                     width 5 offset 0"
     misc_feature    775..775
                     /locus_tag="Added(2)"
                     /label="Added(2)"
                     /ApEinfo_label="Added"
                     /ApEinfo_fwdcolor="#ff0000"
                     /ApEinfo_revcolor="green"
                     /ApEinfo_graphicformat="arrow_data {{0 1 2 0 0 -1} {} 0}
                     width 5 offset 0"
     misc_feature    join(268..339,341..343,345..488,490..774,776..997,
                     999..1058,1060..1347)
                     /locus_tag="squint cDNA(1)"
                     /label="squint cDNA(1)"
                     /ApEinfo_label="squint cDNA"
                     /ApEinfo_fwdcolor="cyan"
                     /ApEinfo_revcolor="green"
                     /ApEinfo_graphicformat="arrow_data {{0 1 2 0 0 -1} {} 0}
                     width 5 offset 0"
     misc_feature    267..267
                     /locus_tag="Added(3)"
                     /label="Added(3)"
                     /ApEinfo_label="Added"
                     /ApEinfo_fwdcolor="#ff0000"
                     /ApEinfo_revcolor="green"
                     /ApEinfo_graphicformat="arrow_data {{0 1 2 0 0 -1} {} 0}
                     width 5 offset 0"
     misc_feature    165..266
                     /locus_tag="squint cDNA(2)"
                     /label="squint cDNA(2)"
                     /ApEinfo_label="squint cDNA"
                     /ApEinfo_fwdcolor="cyan"
                     /ApEinfo_revcolor="green"
                     /ApEinfo_graphicformat="arrow_data {{0 1 2 0 0 -1} {} 0}
                     width 5 offset 0"
     misc_feature    340..340
                     /locus_tag="Added(4)"
                     /label="Added(4)"
                     /ApEinfo_label="Added"
                     /ApEinfo_fwdcolor="#ff0000"
                     /ApEinfo_revcolor="green"
                     /ApEinfo_graphicformat="arrow_data {{0 1 2 0 0 -1} {} 0}
                     width 5 offset 0"
     misc_feature    344..344
                     /locus_tag="Added(5)"
                     /label="Added(5)"
                     /ApEinfo_label="Added"
                     /ApEinfo_fwdcolor="#ff0000"
                     /ApEinfo_revcolor="green"
                     /ApEinfo_graphicformat="arrow_data {{0 1 2 0 0 -1} {} 0}
                     width 5 offset 0"
     misc_feature    998..998
                     /locus_tag="added"
                     /label="added"
                     /ApEinfo_label="added"
                     /ApEinfo_fwdcolor="#ff0000"
                     /ApEinfo_revcolor="green"
                     /ApEinfo_graphicformat="arrow_data {{0 1 2 0 0 -1} {} 0}
                     width 5 offset 0"
     misc_feature    1059..1059
                     /locus_tag="Added(6)"
                     /label="Added(6)"
                     /ApEinfo_label="Added"
                     /ApEinfo_fwdcolor="#ff0000"
                     /ApEinfo_revcolor="green"
                     /ApEinfo_graphicformat="arrow_data {{0 1 2 0 0 -1} {} 0}
                     width 5 offset 0"
     misc_feature    107..112
                     /locus_tag="XhoI"
                     /label="XhoI"
                     /ApEinfo_label="XhoI"
                     /ApEinfo_fwdcolor="#cccccc"
                     /ApEinfo_revcolor="#cccccc"
                     /ApEinfo_graphicformat="arrow_data {{0 1 2 0 0 -1} {} 0}
                     width 5 offset 0"
     misc_feature    107..112
                     /locus_tag="New Feature"
                     /label="New Feature"
                     /ApEinfo_label="New Feature"
                     /ApEinfo_fwdcolor="#ff8000"
                     /ApEinfo_revcolor="#00ff00"
                     /ApEinfo_graphicformat="arrow_data {{0 1 2 0 0 -1} {} 0}
                     width 5 offset 0"
     misc_feature    1583..1590
                     /locus_tag="New Feature(1)"
                     /label="New Feature(1)"
                     /ApEinfo_label="New Feature"
                     /ApEinfo_fwdcolor="#ff8000"
                     /ApEinfo_revcolor="green"
                     /ApEinfo_graphicformat="arrow_data {{0 1 2 0 0 -1} {} 0}
                     width 5 offset 0"
ORIGIN
        1 CGCCATTCTG CCTGGGGACG TCGGAGCAAG CTTGATTTAG GTGACACTAT AGAATACAAG
       61 CTACTTGTTC TTTTTGCAGG ATCCCATCGA TTCGAATTCA AGGCCTCTCG AGacgagctt
      121 tatttcaata actgcgtgtg gattattacc ttgatttgac atgattttcc tgcgggctcc
      181 tgagcgtagt tttggccctc gcggtcggcc tggtgagctg cacgggaaac cttgctggat
      241 ttcaagagac cctcaggaat aaaatgacga gcagctggca gaaacggcgg aggtcgggca
      301 ggtcacggcc gacatctgac cagatatccg ctgtatatga atgacacctc taccggacac
      361 ttctgactgg agacgaaaaa cacttcagcc atgagaatcc aactctttac gagtctgact
      421 ccgtcttgag cctcgtcgct aaaagttgtc atcaggttgg tgacaaattc gcagtgacat
      481 ttgacatgat cctccatatc agcaagcgat gacgtccagc gagctgaact tcgcattcgg
      541 cttccgcatc tcaggtctga gttggaggtg gatatttatc acgcatctac accggagtgt
      601 gagagaagcc cctgcgaaga agtccgggtc cacctgggaa ccttgaacgc caacccgatt
      661 aactcaacct tccgctcctc ttggaggatc ttcaacatca ctgcgctcct caagtactgg
      721 ttgcaccaga gtgagcgtgt gccgtttgag gaacccacac agatgccgcc aatgagctga
      781 gggacacaag agcgttcatc atcctacagc gaaccgagtg atgatggtgg tttactccaa
      841 gcagaaccgg gcaaagacgt ccactctcat ccggactgcc gagcactcca agtatgtagc
      901 tctggatcgg gctggtggtg gaagtgaacc tgtgcctcgg cgccacagaa ggaaccacag
      961 aactgatgat agggtccgcg atgcagcagc agggatgaat tcctggtgtt tcccatgaag
     1021 gtggagagaa gaaacctctc tgcaagaagg tggatatgat gggtggactt tgatcagatt
     1081 ggttggagcg actggattgt ttatccaaag cgttacaacg cttatcggtg tgaaggcagt
     1141 tgtcccacac cagtagatga aaccttcact ccaacaaacc atgcatacat gcagagtctt
     1201 ttgaagctgc accacccaga tcgcgtccca tgcttgtcct gcgtacccac ccgtctggct
     1261 ccactctcca tgctctacta tgagaatggc aagatggtca tgagacacca tgaaggcatg
     1321 gttgttgcag aatgcggctg ccactgattc ttcaaacccc aaaggaactc aactctagca
     1381 ctttggatat gctccttgac cccaaaaata tgtatttaag aaaaactgct gtcaattatt
     1441 cccacttgaa attattatgg tttcctgcac tgaggcacct ggataacttg atgctattat
     1501 tgaaagcttt gcgtgtttgc cttatctgta aatagtagag tatgtaaatt accaaatgta
     1561 ataaaatgtt ttcataatgt ttGCGGCCGC GGCGCCAATG CATTGGGCCC GGTACCCAGC
     1621 TTTTGTTCCC TTTAGTGAGG GTTAATTGCG CGCTTGGCGT AATCATGGTC ATAGCTGTTT
     1681 CCTGTGTGAA ATTGTTATCC GCTCACAATT CCACACAACA TACGAGCCGG AAGCATAAAG
     1741 TGTAAAGCCT GGGGTGCCTA ATGAGTGAGC TAACTCACAT TAATTGCGTT GCGCTCACTG
     1801 CCCGCTTTCC AGTCGGGAAA CCTGTCGTGC CAGCTGCATT AATGAATCGG CCAACGCGCG
     1861 GGGAGAGGCG GTTTGCGTAT TGGGCGCTCT TCCGCTTCCT CGCTCACTGA CTCGCTGCGC
     1921 TCGGTCGTTC GGCTGCGGCG AGCGGTATCA GCTCACTCAA AGGCGGTAAT ACGGTTATCC
     1981 ACAGAATCAG GGGATAACGC AGGAAAGAAC ATGTGAGCAA AAGGCCAGCA AAAGGCCAGG
     2041 AACCGTAAAA AGGCCGCGTT GCTGGCGTTT TTCCATAGGC TCCGCCCCCC TGACGAGCAT
     2101 CACAAAAATC GACGCTCAAG TCAGAGGTGG CGAAACCCGA CAGGACTATA AAGATACCAG
     2161 GCGTTTCCCC CTGGAAGCTC CCTCGTGCGC TCTCCTGTTC CGACCCTGCC GCTTACCGGA
     2221 TACCTGTCCG CCTTTCTCCC TTCGGGAAGC GTGGCGCTTT CTCATAGCTC ACGCTGTAGG
     2281 TATCTCAGTT CGGTGTAGGT CGTTCGCTCC AAGCTGGGCT GTGTGCACGA ACCCCCCGTT
     2341 CAGCCCGACC GCTGCGCCTT ATCCGGTAAC TATCGTCTTG AGTCCAACCC GGTAAGACAC
     2401 GACTTATCGC CACTGGCAGC AGCCACTGGT AACAGGATTA GCAGAGCGAG GTATGTAGGC
     2461 GGTGCTACAG AGTTCTTGAA GTGGTGGCCT AACTACGGCT ACACTAGAAG GACAGTATTT
     2521 GGTATCTGCG CTCTGCTGAA GCCAGTTACC TTCGGAAAAA GAGTTGGTAG CTCTTGATCC
     2581 GGCAAACAAA CCACCGCTGG TAGCGGTGGT TTTTTTGTTT GCAAGCAGCA GATTACGCGC
     2641 AGAAAAAAAG GATCTCAAGA AGATCCTTTG ATCTTTTCTA CGGGGTCTGA CGCTCAGTGG
     2701 AACGAAAACT CACGTTAAGG GATTTTGGTC ATGAGATTAT CAAAAAGGAT CTTCACCTAG
     2761 ATCCTTTTAA ATTAAAAATG AAGTTTTAAA TCAATCTAAA GTATATATGA GTAAACTTGG
     2821 TCTGACAGTT ACCAATGCTT AATCAGTGAG GCACCTATCT CAGCGATCTG TCTATTTCGT
     2881 TCATCCATAG TTGCCTGACT CCCCGTCGTG TAGATAACTA CGATACGGGA GGGCTTACCA
     2941 TCTGGCCCCA GTGCTGCAAT GATACCGCGA GACCCACGCT CACCGGCTCC AGATTTATCA
     3001 GCAATAAACC AGCCAGCCGG AAGGGCCGAG CGCAGAAGTG GTCCTGCAAC TTTATCCGCC
     3061 TCCATCCAGT CTATTAATTG TTGCCGGGAA GCTAGAGTAA GTAGTTCGCC AGTTAATAGT
     3121 TTGCGCAACG TTGTTGCCAT TGCTACAGGC ATCGTGGTGT CACGCTCGTC GTTTGGTATG
     3181 GCTTCATTCA GCTCCGGTTC CCAACGATCA AGGCGAGTTA CATGATCCCC CATGTTGTGC
     3241 AAAAAAGCGG TTAGCTCCTT CGGTCCTCCG ATCGTTGTCA GAAGTAAGTT GGCCGCAGTG
     3301 TTATCACTCA TGGTTATGGC AGCACTGCAT AATTCTCTTA CTGTCATGCC ATCCGTAAGA
     3361 TGCTTTTCTG TGACTGGTGA GTACTCAACC AAGTCATTCT GAGAATAGTG TATGCGGCGA
     3421 CCGAGTTGCT CTTGCCCGGC GTCAATACGG GATAATACCG CGCCACATAG CAGAACTTTA
     3481 AAAGTGCTCA TCATTGGAAA ACGTTCTTCG GGGCGAAAAC TCTCAAGGAT CTTACCGCTG
     3541 TTGAGATCCA GTTCGATGTA ACCCACTCGT GCACCCAACT GATCTTCAGC ATCTTTTACT
     3601 TTCACCAGCG TTTCTGGGTG AGCAAAAACA GGAAGGCAAA ATGCCGCAAA AAAGGGAATA
     3661 AGGGCGACAC GGAAATGTTG AATACTCATA CTCTTCCTTT TTCAATATTA TTGAAGCATT
     3721 TATCAGGGTT ATTGTCTCAT GAGCGGATAC ATATTTGAAT GTATTTAGAA AAATAAACAA
     3781 ATAGGGGTTC CGCGCACATT TCCCCGAAAA GTGCCACCTA AATTGTAAGC GTTAATATTT
     3841 TGTTAAAATT CGCGTTAAAT TTTTGTTAAA TCAGCTCATT TTTTAACCAA TAGGCCGAAA
     3901 TCGGCAAAAT CCCTTATAAA TCAAAAGAAT AGACCGAGAT AGGGTNNNNN NNNNNNNNNN
     3961 NNNNNNNNNN NNNNNNNNNN NNAAAGAACG TGGACTCCAA CGTCAAAGGN NNNNNNNNNN
     4021 NNNNNNNNNN NNNNNNNNNN NNNNNNNNNN NNNNNNNNTN NNNNNNNNNN NNNNNNNNNN
     4081 NNNNNNNNNN NNNNNNNNNN NNNNNNNNNN NNNNNNNNNN NNNNNNNNNN NNNNNNNNNN
     4141 NNNNNNNNNN GNNNNNNNNN NNNNNNNNNN NNNNNNNNNN NNNNNNNNNN NNNNNNNNNN
     4201 NNNNNNNNNN NNNNNNNNNN NNNNNNNNNN NNNNNNNNNN NNNNNNNNNN NNNNNNNNNN
     4261 NNNNNNNNNN NNNNNCCCAT TCGCCATTCA GGCTGCGCAA CTGTTGGGAA GGGCGATCGG
     4321 TGCGGGCCTC TTCGCTATTA CGCCAGTCGA CCATAGCCAA TTCAATATGG CGTATATGGA
     4381 CTCATGCCAA TTCAATATGG TGGATCTGGA CCTGTGCCAA TTCAATATGG CGTATATGGA
     4441 CTCGTGCCAA TTCAATATGG TGGATCTGGA CCCCAGCCAA TTCAATATGG CGGACTTGGC
     4501 ACCATGCCAA TTCAATATGG CGGACTTGGC ACTGTGCCAA CTGGGGAGGG GTCTACTTGG
     4561 CACGGTGCCA AGTTTGAGGA GGGGTCTTGG CCCTGTGCCA AGTCCGCCAT ATTGAATTGG
     4621 CATGGTGCCA ATAATGGCGG CCATATTGGC TATATGCCAG GATCAATATA TAGGCAATAT
     4681 CCAATATGGC CCTATGCCAA TATGGCTATT GGCCAGGTTC AATACTATGT ATTGGCCCTA
     4741 TGCCATATAG TATTCCATAT ATGGGTTTTC CTATTGACGT AGATAGCCCC TCCCAATGGG
     4801 CGGTCCCATA TACCATATAT GGGGCTTCCT AATACCGCCC ATAGCCACTC CCCCATTGAC
     4861 GTCAATGGTC TCTATATATG GTCTTTCCTA TTGACGTCAT ATGGGCGGTC CTATTGACGT
     4921 ATATGGCGCC TCCCCCATTG ACGTCAATTA CGGTAAATGG CCCGCCTGGC TCAATGCCCA
     4981 TTGACGTCAA TAGGACCACC CACCATTGAC GTCAATGGGA TGGCTCATTG CCCATTCATA
     5041 TCCGTTCTCA CGCCCCCTAT TGACGTCAAT GACGGTAAAT GGCCCACTTG GCAGTACATC
     5101 AATATCTATT AATAGTAACT TGGCAAGTAC ATTACTATTG GAAGGACGCC AGGGTACATT
     5161 GGCAGTACTC CCATTGACGT CAATGGCGGT AAATGGCCCG CGATGGCTGC CAAGTACATC
     5221 CCCATTGACG TCAATGGGGA GGGGCAATGA CGCAAATGGG CGTTCCATTG ACGTAAATGG
     5281 GCGGTAGGCG TGCCTAATGG GAGGTCTATA TAAGCAATGC TCGTTTAGGG AAC
//
