# Supplementary material for: Individual long non-coding RNAs have no overt functions in zebrafish embryogenesis, viability and fertility
Source: eLife. 2019 Jan 8;8:e40815. doi: 10.7554/eLife.40815 (PMC6347452; doi:10.7554/eLife.40815)
Supplement: Supplementary file 1. [file elife-40815-supp1.zip › Supplemantary file 1/pCS2-squint-WT.ape]

LOCUS       New_DNA                 5323 bp ds-DNA     circular     14-JUL-2018
DEFINITION  .
ACCESSION   
VERSION     
SOURCE      .
  ORGANISM  .
COMMENT     Squint-sfGFP from 1 to 6019
COMMENT     
COMMENT     ApEinfo:methylated:0
FEATURES             Location/Qualifiers
     misc_feature    94..99
                     /locus_tag="EcoRI"
                     /label="EcoRI"
                     /ApEinfo_label="EcoRI"
                     /ApEinfo_fwdcolor="#cccccc"
                     /ApEinfo_revcolor="#cccccc"
                     /ApEinfo_graphicformat="arrow_data {{0 1 2 0 0 -1} {} 0}
                     width 5 offset 0"
     misc_feature    1573..1580
                     /locus_tag="Not1"
                     /label="Not1"
                     /ApEinfo_label="Not1"
                     /ApEinfo_fwdcolor="#cccccc"
                     /ApEinfo_revcolor="green"
                     /ApEinfo_graphicformat="arrow_data {{0 1 2 0 0 -1} {} 0}
                     width 5 offset 0"
     misc_feature    79..84
                     /locus_tag="BamHI"
                     /label="BamHI"
                     /ApEinfo_label="BamHI"
                     /ApEinfo_fwdcolor="#cccccc"
                     /ApEinfo_revcolor="#cccccc"
                     /ApEinfo_graphicformat="arrow_data {{0 1 2 0 0 -1} {} 0}
                     width 5 offset 0"
     misc_feature    161..163
                     /locus_tag="squint cDNA"
                     /label="squint cDNA"
                     /ApEinfo_label="squint cDNA"
                     /ApEinfo_fwdcolor="cyan"
                     /ApEinfo_revcolor="green"
                     /ApEinfo_graphicformat="arrow_data {{0 1 2 0 0 -1} {} 0}
                     width 5 offset 0"
     misc_feature    86..91
                     /locus_tag="ClaI"
                     /label="ClaI"
                     /ApEinfo_label="ClaI"
                     /ApEinfo_fwdcolor="#cccccc"
                     /ApEinfo_revcolor="#cccccc"
                     /ApEinfo_graphicformat="arrow_data {{0 1 2 0 0 -1} {} 0}
                     width 5 offset 0"
     misc_feature    107..112
                     /locus_tag="XhoI"
                     /label="XhoI"
                     /ApEinfo_label="XhoI"
                     /ApEinfo_fwdcolor="#cccccc"
                     /ApEinfo_revcolor="#cccccc"
                     /ApEinfo_graphicformat="arrow_data {{0 1 2 0 0 -1} {} 0}
                     width 5 offset 0"
     misc_feature    35..53
                     /locus_tag="Sp6 promoter"
                     /label="Sp6 promoter"
                     /ApEinfo_label="Sp6 promoter"
                     /ApEinfo_fwdcolor="#008080"
                     /ApEinfo_revcolor="#008080"
                     /ApEinfo_graphicformat="arrow_data {{0 1 2 0 0 -1} {} 0}
                     width 5 offset 0"
     misc_feature    1621..1638
                     /locus_tag="T3 promoter"
                     /label="T3 promoter"
                     /ApEinfo_label="T3 promoter"
                     /ApEinfo_fwdcolor="#800080"
                     /ApEinfo_revcolor="#800080"
                     /ApEinfo_graphicformat="arrow_data {{0 1 2 0 0 -1} {} 0}
                     width 5 offset 0"
     misc_feature    266..1339
                     /locus_tag="squint cDNA(1)"
                     /label="squint cDNA(1)"
                     /ApEinfo_label="squint cDNA"
                     /ApEinfo_fwdcolor="cyan"
                     /ApEinfo_revcolor="green"
                     /ApEinfo_graphicformat="arrow_data {{0 1 2 0 0 -1} {} 0}
                     width 5 offset 0"
     misc_feature    164..265
                     /locus_tag="squint cDNA(2)"
                     /label="squint cDNA(2)"
                     /ApEinfo_label="squint cDNA"
                     /ApEinfo_fwdcolor="cyan"
                     /ApEinfo_revcolor="green"
                     /ApEinfo_graphicformat="arrow_data {{0 1 2 0 0 -1} {} 0}
                     width 5 offset 0"
     misc_feature    107..112
                     /locus_tag="New Feature"
                     /label="New Feature"
                     /ApEinfo_label="New Feature"
                     /ApEinfo_fwdcolor="#ff8000"
                     /ApEinfo_revcolor="#00ff00"
                     /ApEinfo_graphicformat="arrow_data {{0 1 2 0 0 -1} {} 0}
                     width 5 offset 0"
     misc_feature    1573..1580
                     /locus_tag="New Feature(1)"
                     /label="New Feature(1)"
                     /ApEinfo_label="New Feature"
                     /ApEinfo_fwdcolor="#ff8000"
                     /ApEinfo_revcolor="green"
                     /ApEinfo_graphicformat="arrow_data {{0 1 2 0 0 -1} {} 0}
                     width 5 offset 0"
ORIGIN
        1 CGCCATTCTG CCTGGGGACG TCGGAGCAAG CTTGATTTAG GTGACACTAT AGAATACAAG
       61 CTACTTGTTC TTTTTGCAGG ATCCCATCGA TTCGAATTCA AGGCCTCTCG AGacgagctt
      121 tatttcaata actgcgtgtg gattattacc ttgatttgac atgttttcct gcgggctcct
      181 gagcgtagtt ttggccctcg cggtcggcct ggtgagctgc acgggaaacc ttgctggatt
      241 tcaagagacc ctcaggaata aaatgcgagc agctggcaga aacggcggag gtcgggcagg
      301 tcacggccga catctgacca gatatccgct gtatatgatg cacctctacc ggacacttct
      361 gactggagac gaaaaacact tcagccatga gaatccaact ctttacgagt ctgactccgt
      421 cttgagcctc gtcgctaaaa gttgtcatca ggttggtgac aaattcgcag tgacatttga
      481 catgtcctcc atatcagcaa gcgatgacgt ccagcgagct gaacttcgca ttcggcttcc
      541 gcatctcagg tctgagttgg aggtggatat ttatcacgca tctacaccgg agtgtgagag
      601 aagcccctgc gaagaagtcc gggtccacct gggaaccttg aacgccaacc cgattaactc
      661 aaccttccgc tcctcttgga ggatcttcaa catcactgcg ctcctcaagt actggttgca
      721 ccagagtgag cgtgtgccgt ttgaggaacc cacacagatg ccgccaatgg ctgagggaca
      781 caagagcgtt catcatccta cagcgaaccg agtgatgatg gtggtttact ccaagcagaa
      841 ccgggcaaag acgtccactc tcatccggac tgccgagcac tccaagtatg tagctctgga
      901 tcgggctggt ggtggaagtg aacctgtgcc tcggcgccac agaaggaacc acagaactga
      961 tgatagggtc cgcgatgcag cagcagggat gattcctggt gtttcccatg aaggtggaga
     1021 gaagaaacct ctctgcaaga aggtggatat gtgggtggac tttgatcaga ttggttggag
     1081 cgactggatt gtttatccaa agcgttacaa cgcttatcgg tgtgaaggca gttgtcccac
     1141 accagtagat gaaaccttca ctccaacaaa ccatgcatac atgcagagtc ttttgaagct
     1201 gcaccaccca gatcgcgtcc catgcttgtc ctgcgtaccc acccgtctgg ctccactctc
     1261 catgctctac tatgagaatg gcaagatggt catgagacac catgaaggca tggttgttgc
     1321 agaatgcggc tgccactgat tcttcaaacc ccaaaggaac tcaactctag cactttggat
     1381 atgctccttg accccaaaaa tatgtattta agaaaaactg ctgtcaatta ttcccacttg
     1441 aaattattat ggtttcctgc actgaggcac ctggataact tgatgctatt attgaaagct
     1501 ttgcgtgttt gccttatctg taaatagtag agtatgtaaa ttaccaaatg taataaaatg
     1561 ttttcataat gtGCGGCCGC GGCGCCAATG CATTGGGCCC GGTACCCAGC TTTTGTTCCC
     1621 TTTAGTGAGG GTTAATTGCG CGCTTGGCGT AATCATGGTC ATAGCTGTTT CCTGTGTGAA
     1681 ATTGTTATCC GCTCACAATT CCACACAACA TACGAGCCGG AAGCATAAAG TGTAAAGCCT
     1741 GGGGTGCCTA ATGAGTGAGC TAACTCACAT TAATTGCGTT GCGCTCACTG CCCGCTTTCC
     1801 AGTCGGGAAA CCTGTCGTGC CAGCTGCATT AATGAATCGG CCAACGCGCG GGGAGAGGCG
     1861 GTTTGCGTAT TGGGCGCTCT TCCGCTTCCT CGCTCACTGA CTCGCTGCGC TCGGTCGTTC
     1921 GGCTGCGGCG AGCGGTATCA GCTCACTCAA AGGCGGTAAT ACGGTTATCC ACAGAATCAG
     1981 GGGATAACGC AGGAAAGAAC ATGTGAGCAA AAGGCCAGCA AAAGGCCAGG AACCGTAAAA
     2041 AGGCCGCGTT GCTGGCGTTT TTCCATAGGC TCCGCCCCCC TGACGAGCAT CACAAAAATC
     2101 GACGCTCAAG TCAGAGGTGG CGAAACCCGA CAGGACTATA AAGATACCAG GCGTTTCCCC
     2161 CTGGAAGCTC CCTCGTGCGC TCTCCTGTTC CGACCCTGCC GCTTACCGGA TACCTGTCCG
     2221 CCTTTCTCCC TTCGGGAAGC GTGGCGCTTT CTCATAGCTC ACGCTGTAGG TATCTCAGTT
     2281 CGGTGTAGGT CGTTCGCTCC AAGCTGGGCT GTGTGCACGA ACCCCCCGTT CAGCCCGACC
     2341 GCTGCGCCTT ATCCGGTAAC TATCGTCTTG AGTCCAACCC GGTAAGACAC GACTTATCGC
     2401 CACTGGCAGC AGCCACTGGT AACAGGATTA GCAGAGCGAG GTATGTAGGC GGTGCTACAG
     2461 AGTTCTTGAA GTGGTGGCCT AACTACGGCT ACACTAGAAG GACAGTATTT GGTATCTGCG
     2521 CTCTGCTGAA GCCAGTTACC TTCGGAAAAA GAGTTGGTAG CTCTTGATCC GGCAAACAAA
     2581 CCACCGCTGG TAGCGGTGGT TTTTTTGTTT GCAAGCAGCA GATTACGCGC AGAAAAAAAG
     2641 GATCTCAAGA AGATCCTTTG ATCTTTTCTA CGGGGTCTGA CGCTCAGTGG AACGAAAACT
     2701 CACGTTAAGG GATTTTGGTC ATGAGATTAT CAAAAAGGAT CTTCACCTAG ATCCTTTTAA
     2761 ATTAAAAATG AAGTTTTAAA TCAATCTAAA GTATATATGA GTAAACTTGG TCTGACAGTT
     2821 ACCAATGCTT AATCAGTGAG GCACCTATCT CAGCGATCTG TCTATTTCGT TCATCCATAG
     2881 TTGCCTGACT CCCCGTCGTG TAGATAACTA CGATACGGGA GGGCTTACCA TCTGGCCCCA
     2941 GTGCTGCAAT GATACCGCGA GACCCACGCT CACCGGCTCC AGATTTATCA GCAATAAACC
     3001 AGCCAGCCGG AAGGGCCGAG CGCAGAAGTG GTCCTGCAAC TTTATCCGCC TCCATCCAGT
     3061 CTATTAATTG TTGCCGGGAA GCTAGAGTAA GTAGTTCGCC AGTTAATAGT TTGCGCAACG
     3121 TTGTTGCCAT TGCTACAGGC ATCGTGGTGT CACGCTCGTC GTTTGGTATG GCTTCATTCA
     3181 GCTCCGGTTC CCAACGATCA AGGCGAGTTA CATGATCCCC CATGTTGTGC AAAAAAGCGG
     3241 TTAGCTCCTT CGGTCCTCCG ATCGTTGTCA GAAGTAAGTT GGCCGCAGTG TTATCACTCA
     3301 TGGTTATGGC AGCACTGCAT AATTCTCTTA CTGTCATGCC ATCCGTAAGA TGCTTTTCTG
     3361 TGACTGGTGA GTACTCAACC AAGTCATTCT GAGAATAGTG TATGCGGCGA CCGAGTTGCT
     3421 CTTGCCCGGC GTCAATACGG GATAATACCG CGCCACATAG CAGAACTTTA AAAGTGCTCA
     3481 TCATTGGAAA ACGTTCTTCG GGGCGAAAAC TCTCAAGGAT CTTACCGCTG TTGAGATCCA
     3541 GTTCGATGTA ACCCACTCGT GCACCCAACT GATCTTCAGC ATCTTTTACT TTCACCAGCG
     3601 TTTCTGGGTG AGCAAAAACA GGAAGGCAAA ATGCCGCAAA AAAGGGAATA AGGGCGACAC
     3661 GGAAATGTTG AATACTCATA CTCTTCCTTT TTCAATATTA TTGAAGCATT TATCAGGGTT
     3721 ATTGTCTCAT GAGCGGATAC ATATTTGAAT GTATTTAGAA AAATAAACAA ATAGGGGTTC
     3781 CGCGCACATT TCCCCGAAAA GTGCCACCTA AATTGTAAGC GTTAATATTT TGTTAAAATT
     3841 CGCGTTAAAT TTTTGTTAAA TCAGCTCATT TTTTAACCAA TAGGCCGAAA TCGGCAAAAT
     3901 CCCTTATAAA TCAAAAGAAT AGACCGAGAT AGGGTNNNNN NNNNNNNNNN NNNNNNNNNN
     3961 NNNNNNNNNN NNAAAGAACG TGGACTCCAA CGTCAAAGGN NNNNNNNNNN NNNNNNNNNN
     4021 NNNNNNNNNN NNNNNNNNNN NNNNNNNNTN NNNNNNNNNN NNNNNNNNNN NNNNNNNNNN
     4081 NNNNNNNNNN NNNNNNNNNN NNNNNNNNNN NNNNNNNNNN NNNNNNNNNN NNNNNNNNNN
     4141 GNNNNNNNNN NNNNNNNNNN NNNNNNNNNN NNNNNNNNNN NNNNNNNNNN NNNNNNNNNN
     4201 NNNNNNNNNN NNNNNNNNNN NNNNNNNNNN NNNNNNNNNN NNNNNNNNNN NNNNNNNNNN
     4261 NNNNNCCCAT TCGCCATTCA GGCTGCGCAA CTGTTGGGAA GGGCGATCGG TGCGGGCCTC
     4321 TTCGCTATTA CGCCAGTCGA CCATAGCCAA TTCAATATGG CGTATATGGA CTCATGCCAA
     4381 TTCAATATGG TGGATCTGGA CCTGTGCCAA TTCAATATGG CGTATATGGA CTCGTGCCAA
     4441 TTCAATATGG TGGATCTGGA CCCCAGCCAA TTCAATATGG CGGACTTGGC ACCATGCCAA
     4501 TTCAATATGG CGGACTTGGC ACTGTGCCAA CTGGGGAGGG GTCTACTTGG CACGGTGCCA
     4561 AGTTTGAGGA GGGGTCTTGG CCCTGTGCCA AGTCCGCCAT ATTGAATTGG CATGGTGCCA
     4621 ATAATGGCGG CCATATTGGC TATATGCCAG GATCAATATA TAGGCAATAT CCAATATGGC
     4681 CCTATGCCAA TATGGCTATT GGCCAGGTTC AATACTATGT ATTGGCCCTA TGCCATATAG
     4741 TATTCCATAT ATGGGTTTTC CTATTGACGT AGATAGCCCC TCCCAATGGG CGGTCCCATA
     4801 TACCATATAT GGGGCTTCCT AATACCGCCC ATAGCCACTC CCCCATTGAC GTCAATGGTC
     4861 TCTATATATG GTCTTTCCTA TTGACGTCAT ATGGGCGGTC CTATTGACGT ATATGGCGCC
     4921 TCCCCCATTG ACGTCAATTA CGGTAAATGG CCCGCCTGGC TCAATGCCCA TTGACGTCAA
     4981 TAGGACCACC CACCATTGAC GTCAATGGGA TGGCTCATTG CCCATTCATA TCCGTTCTCA
     5041 CGCCCCCTAT TGACGTCAAT GACGGTAAAT GGCCCACTTG GCAGTACATC AATATCTATT
     5101 AATAGTAACT TGGCAAGTAC ATTACTATTG GAAGGACGCC AGGGTACATT GGCAGTACTC
     5161 CCATTGACGT CAATGGCGGT AAATGGCCCG CGATGGCTGC CAAGTACATC CCCATTGACG
     5221 TCAATGGGGA GGGGCAATGA CGCAAATGGG CGTTCCATTG ACGTAAATGG GCGGTAGGCG
     5281 TGCCTAATGG GAGGTCTATA TAAGCAATGC TCGTTTAGGG AAC 
//
